Addgene plasmid #51189: pET21a-NonG
Depositing lab: Christopher Voigt. Depositing organization: University of California, San Francisco (UCSF). Publication: Genomic mining of prokaryotic repressors for orthogonal logic gates. Stanton BC, Nielsen AA, Tamsir A, Clancy K, Peterson T, Voigt CA. Nat Chem Biol. 2013 Dec 8. doi: 10.1038/nchembio.1411. PubMed 24316737.
Backbone
  Vector backbone: pET21a
  Vector type: Bacterial Expression, Synthetic Biology
Growth in bacteria
  Bacterial resistance: Ampicillin, 100 μg/mL
  Growth temperature: 37°C
  Growth strain: DH10B
  Copy number: High Copy
Gene/Insert
  Gene/Insert name: NonG
  Species: Streptomyces griseus
  Insert size (bp): 729
  Promoter: T7
  Tag / fusion protein: 6x-his (N terminal on backbone)
  Cloning method: Unknown
  Sequencing primers: 5′ T7 short
Terms and licenses: Academic/Nonprofit Terms; Industry Terms: Not Available to Industry
Depositor comments: UCSF Case No. SF11-016-2; U.S. Patent Application 13/489,205. GeneArt inserted the synthesized fragment into a pET21a vector.
How to cite: pET21a-NonG was a gift from Christopher Voigt (Addgene plasmid # 51189 ; http://n2t.net/addgene:51189 ; RRID:Addgene_51189)
