[The description below was written by a language model from this plasmid's Addgene catalogue record and pLannotate feature annotations shown in this document.]
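Description:
pET21a-NonG is a bacterial expression plasmid built on the pET21a backbone, carrying a synthesized coding sequence for NonG, a 729 bp insert attributed to Streptomyces griseus. It comes from a synthetic biology effort that mined prokaryotic genomes for repressors suitable for building orthogonal genetic logic gates, so NonG is presumably one of the candidate repressors surveyed, although the record does not describe its family or its operator. According to the depositor comments, the gene was made by commercial synthesis and inserted into the vector by the supplier. The cloning method is otherwise unrecorded.

Expression follows the standard pET arrangement. A T7 promoter is followed directly by a lac operator and the strong phage T7 gene 10 ribosome binding site, with a T7 terminator downstream. A lacI gene under its own promoter supplies the repressor, so transcription requires a host providing T7 RNA polymerase and is inducible with IPTG. The catalogue lists an N-terminal 6xHis tag contributed by the backbone. The feature table shows a short tag-like match just after the ribosome binding site, which may correspond to it, and also a histidine tag fragment downstream of the insert region, where pET21a normally carries its C-terminal His tag. Whether that downstream tag is translated in frame cannot be determined from the annotation, which does not mark the NonG open reading frame itself.

The plasmid is selected with ampicillin through the β-lactamase gene and replicates from a pBR322-type origin with the bom and rop elements. It also carries an f1 origin for single-stranded DNA production. The likely use is overexpression and affinity purification of NonG for characterization.
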