Features (pLannotate 1.2.2; 19 found; start..end, strand, type, name):
     12..467     +  rep_origin     f1 ori (sequence partly withheld): f1 bacteriophage origin of replication; arrow indicates direction of (+) strand synthesis
    494..598     +  promoter       AmpR promoter: bla
    599..1459    +  CDS            AmpR: β-lactamase; bla; confers resistance to ampicillin, carbenicillin, and related antibiotics
   1630..2218    +  rep_origin     ori: high-copy-number ColE1/pMB1/pBR322/pUC origin of replication
   2404..2546    -  misc_feature   bom: basis of mobility region from pBR322
   2648..2839    -  CDS            rop: Rop protein, which maintains plasmids at low copy number; rop
   2856..3236    +  CDS            YPB1_ECOLX: Protein predicted: Swiss-Prot protein existence level 4. From Escherichia coli.
   3308..3599    -  CDS            TcR (fragment): tetracycline efflux protein; tet; confers resistance to tetracycline
   3614..3635    -  protein_bind   CAP binding site: CAP binding activates transcription in the presence of cAMP. E. coli catabolite activator protein
   3648..4730    -  CDS            lacI: lac repressor; lacI; The lac repressor binds to the lac operator to inhibit transcription in E. coli. This inhibition can be relieved by adding lactose or isopropyl-β-D-thiogalactopyranoside (IPTG).
   4731..4808    -  promoter       lacI promoter: lacI
   4816..5095    -  CDS            TcR (fragment): tetracycline efflux protein; tet; confers resistance to tetracycline
   5117..5135    +  promoter       T7 promoter: promoter for bacteriophage T7 RNA polymerase
   5136..5160    +  protein_bind   lac operator: The lac repressor binds to the lac operator to inhibit transcription in E. coli. This inhibition can be relieved by adding lactose or isopropyl-β-D-thiogalactopyranoside (IPTG). lac repressor encoded by lacI
   5174..5196    +  RBS            RBS: efficient ribosome binding site from bacteriophage T7 gene 10 (Olins and Rangwala, 1989)
   5215..5231    +  CDS            capTEV™ (fragment): composite tag for in vivo biotinylation, TEV protease cleavage, and 6xHis tagging
   6025..6042    +  CDS            9xHis (fragment): 9xHis affinity tag
   6052..6101    +  CDS            SET1 (fragment): solubility-enhancement tag derived from T7 phage gene 10B
   6109..6156    +  terminator     T7 terminator: transcription terminator for bacteriophage T7 RNA polymerase
>Addgene plasmid #51189 | pET21a-NonG | depositor full sequence | sequence record 77571 | Full Sequence
TGGCGAATGGG
[124 nt withheld, positions 12-135]
C
[91 nt withheld, positions 137-227]
A
[49 nt withheld, positions 229-277]
CCTTTGACGTTGGAGTCCACGTTCTTT
[37 nt withheld, positions 305-341]
ACCCTATCTCGGTCTATTCTTTTGATTTATAAGGGATTTTGCCGATTTCGGCCTATTGGTTAAAAAATGA
GCTGATTTAACAAAAATTTAACGCGAATTTTAACAAAATATTAACGTTTACAATTTCAGGTGGCACTTTT
CGGGGAAATGTGCGCGGAACCCCTATTTGTTTATTTTTCTAAATACATTCAAATATGTATCCGCTCATGA
GACAATAACCCTGATAAATGCTTCAATAATATTGAAAAAGGAAGAGTATGAGTATTCAACATTTCCGTGT
CGCCCTTATTCCCTTTTTTGCGGCATTTTGCCTTCCTGTTTTTGCTCACCCAGAAACGCTGGTGAAAGTA
AAAGATGCTGAAGATCAGTTGGGTGCACGAGTGGGTTACATCGAACTGGATCTCAACAGCGGTAAGATCC
TTGAGAGTTTTCGCCCCGAAGAACGTTTTCCAATGATGAGCACTTTTAAAGTTCTGCTATGTGGCGCGGT
ATTATCCCGTATTGACGCCGGGCAAGAGCAACTCGGTCGCCGCATACACTATTCTCAGAATGACTTGGTT
GAGTACTCACCAGTCACAGAAAAGCATCTTACGGATGGCATGACAGTAAGAGAATTATGCAGTGCTGCCA
TAACCATGAGTGATAACACTGCGGCCAACTTACTTCTGACAACGATCGGAGGACCGAAGGAGCTAACCGC
TTTTTTGCACAACATGGGGGATCATGTAACTCGCCTTGATCGTTGGGAACCGGAGCTGAATGAAGCCATA
CCAAACGACGAGCGTGACACCACGATGCCTGCAGCAATGGCAACAACGTTGCGCAAACTATTAACTGGCG
AACTACTTACTCTAGCTTCCCGGCAACAATTAATAGACTGGATGGAGGCGGATAAAGTTGCAGGACCACT
TCTGCGCTCGGCCCTTCCGGCTGGCTGGTTTATTGCTGATAAATCTGGAGCCGGTGAGCGTGGGTCTCGC
GGTATCATTGCAGCACTGGGGCCAGATGGTAAGCCCTCCCGTATCGTAGTTATCTACACGACGGGGAGTC
AGGCAACTATGGATGAACGAAATAGACAGATCGCTGAGATAGGTGCCTCACTGATTAAGCATTGGTAACT
GTCAGACCAAGTTTACTCATATATACTTTAGATTGATTTAAAACTTCATTTTTAATTTAAAAGGATCTAG
GTGAAGATCCTTTTTGATAATCTCATGACCAAAATCCCTTAACGTGAGTTTTCGTTCCACTGAGCGTCAG
ACCCCGTAGAAAAGATCAAAGGATCTTCTTGAGATCCTTTTTTTCTGCGCGTAATCTGCTGCTTGCAAAC
AAAAAAACCACCGCTACCAGCGGTGGTTTGTTTGCCGGATCAAGAGCTACCAACTCTTTTTCCGAAGGTA
ACTGGCTTCAGCAGAGCGCAGATACCAAATACTGTCCTTCTAGTGTAGCCGTAGTTAGGCCACCACTTCA
AGAACTCTGTAGCACCGCCTACATACCTCGCTCTGCTAATCCTGTTACCAGTGGCTGCTGCCAGTGGCGA
TAAGTCGTGTCTTACCGGGTTGGACTCAAGACGATAGTTACCGGATAAGGCGCAGCGGTCGGGCTGAACG
GGGGGTTCGTGCACACAGCCCAGCTTGGAGCGAACGACCTACACCGAACTGAGATACCTACAGCGTGAGC
TATGAGAAAGCGCCACGCTTCCCGAAGGGAGAAAGGCGGACAGGTATCCGGTAAGCGGCAGGGTCGGAAC
AGGAGAGCGCACGAGGGAGCTTCCAGGGGGAAACGCCTGGTATCTTTATAGTCCTGTCGGGTTTCGCCAC
CTCTGACTTGAGCGTCGATTTTTGTGATGCTCGTCAGGGGGGCGGAGCCTATGGAAAAACGCCAGCAACG
CGGCCTTTTTACGGTTCCTGGCCTTTTGCTGGCCTTTTGCTCACATGTTCTTTCCTGCGTTATCCCCTGA
TTCTGTGGATAACCGTATTACCGCCTTTGAGTGAGCTGATACCGCTCGCCGCAGCCGAACGACCGAGCGC
AGCGAGTCAGTGAGCGAGGAAGCGGAAGAGCGCCTGATGCGGTATTTTCTCCTTACGCATCTGTGCGGTA
TTTCACACCGCATATATGGTGCACTCTCAGTACAATCTGCTCTGATGCCGCATAGTTAAGCCAGTATACA
CTCCGCTATCGCTACGTGACTGGGTCATGGCTGCGCCCCGACACCCGCCAACACCCGCTGACGCGCCCTG
ACGGGCTTGTCTGCTCCCGGCATCCGCTTACAGACAAGCTGTGACCGTCTCCGGGAGCTGCATGTGTCAG
AGGTTTTCACCGTCATCACCGAAACGCGCGAGGCAGCTGCGGTAAAGCTCATCAGCGTGGTCGTGAAGCG
ATTCACAGATGTCTGCCTGTTCATCCGCGTCCAGCTCGTTGAGTTTCTCCAGAAGCGTTAATGTCTGGCT
TCTGATAAAGCGGGCCATGTTAAGGGCGGTTTTTTCCTGTTTGGTCACTGATGCCTCCGTGTAAGGGGGA
TTTCTGTTCATGGGGGTAATGATACCGATGAAACGAGAGAGGATGCTCACGATACGGGTTACTGATGATG
AACATGCCCGGTTACTGGAACGTTGTGAGGGTAAACAACTGGCGGTATGGATGCGGCGGGACCAGAGAAA
AATCACTCAGGGTCAATGCCAGCGCTTCGTTAATACAGATGTAGGTGTTCCACAGGGTAGCCAGCAGCAT
CCTGCGATGCAGATCCGGAACATAATGGTGCAGGGCGCTGACTTCCGCGTTTCCAGACTTTACGAAACAC
GGAAACCGAAGACCATTCATGTTGTTGCTCAGGTCGCAGACGTTTTGCAGCAGCAGTCGCTTCACGTTCG
CTCGCGTATCGGTGATTCATTCTGCTAACCAGTAAGGCAACCCCGCCAGCCTAGCCGGGTCCTCAACGAC
AGGAGCACGATCATGCGCACCCGTGGGGCCGCCATGCCGGCGATAATGGCCTGCTTCTCGCCGAAACGTT
TGGTGGCGGGACCAGTGACGAAGGCTTGAGCGAGGGCGTGCAAGATTCCGAATACCGCAAGCGACAGGCC
GATCATCGTCGCGCTCCAGCGAAAGCGGTCCTCGCCGAAAATGACCCAGAGCGCTGCCGGCACCTGTCCT
ACGAGTTGCATGATAAAGAAGACAGTCATAAGTGCGGCGACGATAGTCATGCCCCGCGCCCACCGGAAGG
AGCTGACTGGGTTGAAGGCTCTCAAGGGCATCGGTCGAGATCCCGGTGCCTAATGAGTGAGCTAACTTAC
ATTAATTGCGTTGCGCTCACTGCCCGCTTTCCAGTCGGGAAACCTGTCGTGCCAGCTGCATTAATGAATC
GGCCAACGCGCGGGGAGAGGCGGTTTGCGTATTGGGCGCCAGGGTGGTTTTTCTTTTCACCAGTGAGACG
GGCAACAGCTGATTGCCCTTCACCGCCTGGCCCTGAGAGAGTTGCAGCAAGCGGTCCACGCTGGTTTGCC
CCAGCAGGCGAAAATCCTGTTTGATGGTGGTTAACGGCGGGATATAACATGAGCTGTCTTCGGTATCGTC
GTATCCCACTACCGAGATATCCGCACCAACGCGCAGCCCGGACTCGGTAATGGCGCGCATTGCGCCCAGC
GCCATCTGATCGTTGGCAACCAGCATCGCAGTGGGAACGATGCCCTCATTCAGCATTTGCATGGTTTGTT
GAAAACCGGACATGGCACTCCAGTCGCCTTCCCGTTCCGCTATCGGCTGAATTTGATTGCGAGTGAGATA
TTTATGCCAGCCAGCCAGACGCAGACGCGCCGAGACAGAACTTAATGGGCCCGCTAACAGCGCGATTTGC
TGGTGACCCAATGCGACCAGATGCTCCACGCCCAGTCGCGTACCGTCTTCATGGGAGAAAATAATACTGT
TGATGGGTGTCTGGTCAGAGACATCAAGAAATAACGCCGGAACATTAGTGCAGGCAGCTTCCACAGCAAT
GGCATCCTGGTCATCCAGCGGATAGTTAATGATCAGCCCACTGACGCGTTGCGCGAGAAGATTGTGCACC
GCCGCTTTACAGGCTTCGACGCCGCTTCGTTCTACCATCGACACCACCACGCTGGCACCCAGTTGATCGG
CGCGAGATTTAATCGCCGCGACAATTTGCGACGGCGCGTGCAGGGCCAGACTGGAGGTGGCAACGCCAAT
CAGCAACGACTGTTTGCCCGCCAGTTGTTGTGCCACGCGGTTGGGAATGTAATTCAGCTCCGCCATCGCC
GCTTCCACTTTTTCCCGCGTTTTCGCAGAAACGTGGCTGGCCTGGTTCACCACGCGGGAAACGGTCTGAT
AAGAGACACCGGCATACTCTGCGACATCGTATAACGTTACTGGTTTCACATTCACCACCCTGAATTGACT
CTCTTCCGGGCGCTATCATGCCATACCGCGAAAGGTTTTGCGCCATTCGATGGTGTCCGGGATCTCGACG
CTCTCCCTTATGCGACTCCTGCATTAGGAAGCAGCCCAGTAGTAGGTTGAGGCCGTTGAGCACCGCCGCC
GCAAGGAATGGTGCATGCAAGGAGATGGCGCCCAACAGTCCCCCGGCCACGGGGCCTGCCACCATACCCA
CGCCGAAACAAGCGCTCATGAGCCCGAAGTGGCGAGCCCGATCTTCCCCATCGGTGATGTCGGCGATATA
GGCGCCAGCAACCGCACCTGTGGCGCCGGTGATGCCGGCCACGATGCGTCCGGCGTAGAGGATCGAGATC
TCGATCCCGCGAAATTAATACGACTCACTATAGGGGAATTGTGAGCGGATAACAATTCCCCTCTAGAATA
ATTTTGTTTAACTTTAAGAAGGAGATATACCATGGGCAGCAGCCATCATCATCATCATCACAGCAGCGGC
CTGGAAGTTCTGTTCCAGGGGCCCCATATGAGCGAAGCACGTGGTAGCGAAAAAAAAGCACCGATGCGTG
AAGTTCTGGCACAGGCAGCATTTCGTCTGTTTCTGGAACGTGGTTTTGAACGTACCACCGTTGATGATAT
TGTTGCACTGGCAGGCGTTGGTCGTCGTAGCTTTTTTCGTTATTTTCCGAGCAAAGAGGATGCAGTTTTT
CCGGATCATGAACGTTGTCTGGCAGAAACCACCGAATTTCTGGCAGCAGTTGATGATAGCGATCCGGTTG
GTGCAGTTTGTGATGCAGCACGTATTGTTCTGCGTATGTATGCAGCAAATCCGGAATTTAGCGTTCAGCG
TTATCGTCTGACCCGTGAAGTTCCGGGTCTGCGTACCTATGAACTGAGCGTTGTTCGTCGTTATGAACAG
ACCCTGGCAGGTCATCTGCGTGGTCGTTTTGGTGAAGGTCGTGATGGTGAACTGCGTGCAGAAGTTATTG
CAGCAAGCGTTGTTGCAGCACATAATAATGGTCTGCGTCTGTGGCTGCGTAGCGGTGGTGCCGGTGATCC
GGAAGCAGCCGTTGATCATGCACTGGCACTGGTTCGTGAAGTTTGGGGTCGTCCGGCAGTTCCGACACCG
GCAACCCCGTTTCCGGTTAGCGGTGGTGGTGATGGTAAAGGTGAAGTTATTGTTATGGTTGCACGTAAAG
GCACCCCGATGTGGCGTGTTGTTCAGCAGATTGAAGCAGCAGTTGGTGAAAATTAAGGATCCAAGCTTGC
GGCCGCACTCGAGCACCACCACCACCACCACTGAGATCCGGCTGCTAACAAAGCCCGAAAGGAAGCTGAG
TTGGCTGCTGCCACCGCTGAGCAATAACTAGCATAACCCCTTGGGGCCTCTAAACGGGTCTTGAGGGGTT
TTTTGCTGAAAGGAGGAACTATATCCGGAT
