>Addgene plasmid #51189 | pET21a-NonG | depositor partial sequence | sequence record 77572 | repressor ORF
ATGAGCGAAGCACGTGGTAGCGAAAAAAAAGCACCGATGCGTGAAGTTCTGGCACAGGCAGCATTTCGTC
TGTTTCTGGAACGTGGTTTTGAACGTACCACCGTTGATGATATTGTTGCACTGGCAGGCGTTGGTCGTCG
TAGCTTTTTTCGTTATTTTCCGAGCAAAGAGGATGCAGTTTTTCCGGATCATGAACGTTGTCTGGCAGAA
ACCACCGAATTTCTGGCAGCAGTTGATGATAGCGATCCGGTTGGTGCAGTTTGTGATGCAGCACGTATTG
TTCTGCGTATGTATGCAGCAAATCCGGAATTTAGCGTTCAGCGTTATCGTCTGACCCGTGAAGTTCCGGG
TCTGCGTACCTATGAACTGAGCGTTGTTCGTCGTTATGAACAGACCCTGGCAGGTCATCTGCGTGGTCGT
TTTGGTGAAGGTCGTGATGGTGAACTGCGTGCAGAAGTTATTGCAGCAAGCGTTGTTGCAGCACATAATA
ATGGTCTGCGTCTGTGGCTGCGTAGCGGTGGTGCCGGTGATCCGGAAGCAGCCGTTGATCATGCACTGGC
ACTGGTTCGTGAAGTTTGGGGTCGTCCGGCAGTTCCGACACCGGCAACCCCGTTTCCGGTTAGCGGTGGT
GGTGATGGTAAAGGTGAAGTTATTGTTATGGTTGCACGTAAAGGCACCCCGATGTGGCGTGTTGTTCAGC
AGATTGAAGCAGCAGTTGGTGAAAATTAA
