>Addgene plasmid #51189 | pET21a-NonG | addgene partial sequence | sequence record 80166 | pBRrevBam 5'-GGTGATGTCGGCGATATAGG-3'
GCCGGCCACGATGCGTCCGGCGTAGAGGATCGAGATCTCGATCCCGCGAAATTAATACGACTCACTATAG
GGGAATTGTGAGCGGATAACAATTCCCCTCTAGAAATAATTTTGTTTAACTTTAAGAAGGAGATATACCA
TGGGCAGCAGCCATCATCATCATCATCACAGCAGCGGCCTGGAAGTTCTGTTCCAGGGGCCCCATATGAG
CGAAGCACGTGGTAGCGAAAAAAAAGCACCGATGCGTGAAGTTCTGGCACAGGCAGCATTTCGTCTGTTT
CTGGAACGTGGTTTTGAACGTACCACCGTTGATGATATTGTTGCACTGGCAGGCGTTGGTCGTCGTAGCT
TTTTTCGTTATTTTCCGAGCAAAGAGGATGCAGTTTTTCCGGATCATGAACGTTGTCTGGCAGAAACCAC
CGAATTTCTGGCAGCAGTTGATGATAGCGATCCGGTTGGTGCAGTTTGTGATGCAGCACGTATTGTTCTG
CGTATGTATGCAGCAAATCCGGAATTTAGCGTTCAGCGTTATCGTCTGACCCGTGAAGTTCCGGGTCTGC
GTACCTATGAACTGAGCGTTGTTCGTCGTTATGAACAGACCCTGGCAGGTCATCTGCGTGGTCGTTTTGG
TGAAGGTCGTGATGGTGAACTGCGTGCAGAAGTTATTGCAGCAAGCGTTGTTGCAGCACATAATAATGGT
CTGCGTCTGTGGCTGCGTAGCGGTGGTGCCGGTGATCCGGAAGCAGCCGTTGATCATGCACTGGCACTGG
TTCGTGAAGTTTGGGGTCGTCCGGCAGTTCCGACACCGGCAACCCCGTTTCCGGTTAGCGGTGGTGGTGA
TGG
